Addgene plasmid #157580: pD649-HAsp-CNTN2-COMP5AP-AviTag-9xHis
Purpose: Mammalian expression of cell-surface protein extracellular domain fused to COMP5AP-AviTag-9xHis. Protein is secreted from cells.
Depositing lab: Chris Garcia. Depositing organization: Stanford University. Publication: A Human IgSF Cell-Surface Interactome Reveals a Complex Network of Protein-Protein Interactions. Wojtowicz WM, Vielmetter J, Fernandes RA, Siepe DH, Eastman CL, Chisholm GB, Cox S, Klock H, Anderson PW, Rue SM, Miller JJ, Glaser SM, Bragstad ML, Vance J, Lam AW, Lesley SA, Zinn K, Garcia KC. Cell. 2020 Aug 20;182(4):1027-1043.e17. doi: 10.1016/j.cell.2020.07.025. PubMed 32822567.
Backbone
  Vector backbone: pD649
  Backbone size w/o insert (bp): 7153
  Vector type: Mammalian Expression
Growth in bacteria
  Bacterial resistance: Ampicillin, 100 μg/mL
  Growth temperature: 37°C
  Growth strain: DH5alpha
  Copy number: High Copy
Gene/Insert
  Gene/Insert name: CNTN2
  Species: H. sapiens (human)
  Insert size (bp): 2937
  Entrez Gene: CNTN2 (a.k.a. AXT, EPEO5, FAME5, TAG-1, TAX, TAX1)
  Promoter: CMV/SP6
  Tag / fusion protein: COMP5AP-AviTag-9xHis (C terminal on backbone)
  Cloning method: Restriction Enzyme; 5′ cloning site GCGGCCGC (not destroyed); 3′ cloning site GGCGCGCC (not destroyed)
  Sequencing primers: 5′ ATTTAGGTGACACTATAG; 3′ CGTCGCACTCCATCACGGTG
Resource information
  A portion of this plasmid was derived from a plasmid made by: synthesis by ThermoFisher
Terms and licenses: Academic/Nonprofit Terms; Industry Terms: Not Available to Industry
Depositor comments: Some plasmids in this collection may have an IS4-like element ISVsa5 family transposase upstream of the CMV promoter.
How to cite: pD649-HAsp-CNTN2-COMP5AP-AviTag-9xHis was a gift from Chris Garcia (Addgene plasmid # 157580 ; http://n2t.net/addgene:157580 ; RRID:Addgene_157580)
