[The description below was written by a language model from this plasmid's Addgene catalogue record and pLannotate feature annotations shown in this document.]
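Description:
pD649-HAsp-CNTN2-COMP5AP-AviTag-9xHis is a mammalian expression plasmid of about 10.1 kb, built on the pD649 backbone, that produces a secreted, multimerised form of the extracellular domain of human contactin-2 (CNTN2, also known as TAG-1 or axonin). It is propagated in E. coli at high copy from a ColE1/pUC-type origin under ampicillin selection (β-lactamase). The feature table also shows an SV40 promoter/EM7 promoter unit driving a puromycin N-acetyltransferase coding sequence with an SV40 polyadenylation signal, which would allow selection in mammalian cells. Several short annotated fragments (KanR, lacZα, ble, f1 ori) appear to be backbone remnants rather than functional parts. The depositor notes that some plasmids in this collection may carry an IS4-like transposase element upstream of the CMV promoter; none is annotated here.

The expression cassette uses the CMV immediate-early enhancer and promoter, followed by a fragment of CMV intron A and an SP6 promoter, which also serves as a sequencing primer site. The open reading frame begins with a signal peptide, named HAsp in the construct name but annotated by similarity as an immunoglobulin heavy-chain signal sequence fragment. It continues through the roughly 2.9 kb CNTN2 ectodomain, cloned between retained NotI and AscI sites. This is fused in frame to the coiled-coil region of rat cartilage oligomeric matrix protein (a pentamerisation domain), human placental alkaline phosphatase, an AviTag for enzymatic biotinylation and a polyhistidine tag, ending at a bGH polyadenylation signal. The result is a high-avidity pentameric protein with an enzymatic reporter, suited to detecting weak extracellular interactions. It was made as part of a screen of the human IgSF cell-surface interactome.
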