Features (pLannotate 1.2.2; 24 found; start..end, strand, type, name):
    119..143     -  CDS            KanR (fragment): aminoglycoside phosphotransferase; aph(3')-Ia; confers resistance to kanamycin
    254..842     +  rep_origin     ori: high-copy-number ColE1/pMB1/pBR322/pUC origin of replication
   1067..1084    +  terminator     rrnB T2 terminator (fragment): transcription terminator T2 from the E. coli rrnB gene
   1109..1128    -  CDS            lacZα (fragment): LacZα fragment of β-galactosidase; lacZ fragment
   1584..1600    +  protein_bind   lac operator: The lac repressor binds to the lac operator to inhibit transcription in E. coli. This inhibition can be relieved by adding lactose or isopropyl-β-D-thiogalactopyranoside (IPTG). lac repressor encoded by lacI
   1843..2146    +  enhancer       CMV enhancer: human cytomegalovirus immediate early enhancer
   2147..2350    +  promoter       CMV promoter: human cytomegalovirus (CMV) immediate early promoter
   2486..2529    +  intron         CMV intron (fragment): modified intron A from human cytomegalovirus
   2581..2599    +  promoter       SP6 promoter: promoter for bacteriophage SP6 RNA polymerase
   2603..2640    +  CDS            IgH signal sequence (fragment): signal sequence from the mouse immunoglobulin heavy chain variable region
   2737..5685    +  CDS            CNTN2 (fragment): CNTN2_HUMAN - Also known as AXT, TAG1, TAX1. Experimental evidence at protein level: Swiss-Prot protein existence level 1. In conjunction with another transmembrane protein, CNTNAP2, contributes to the organization of axonal domains at nodes of Ranvier by maintaining voltage-gated potassium channels at the juxtaparanodal region. May be involved in cell adhesion. From Homo sapiens (Human).
   5782..5961    +  CDS            Comp (fragment): COMP_RAT - Experimental evidence at protein level: Swiss-Prot protein existence level 1. May play a role in the structural integrity of cartilage via its interaction with other extracellular matrix proteins such as the collagens and fibronectin. Can mediate the interaction of chondrocytes with the cartilage extracellular matrix through interaction with cell surface integrin receptors. Could play a role in the pathogenesis of osteoarthritis. Potent suppressor of apoptosis in both primary chondrocytes and transformed cells. Suppresses apoptosis by blocking the activation of caspase-3 and by indu
   5949..7401    +  CDS            SEAP (fragment): secreted alkaline phosphatase from human placenta The natural enzyme has a C-terminal transmembrane sequence that is replaced by a GPI anchor.
   7426..7467    +  CDS            AviTag™ (fragment): peptide tag that allows for enzymatic biotinylation
   7471..7494    +  CDS            8xHis: 8xHis affinity tag
   7640..7751    +  polyA_signal   bGH poly(A) signal: bovine growth hormone polyadenylation signal
   7752..7860    +  rep_origin     f1 ori (fragment): f1 bacteriophage origin of replication; arrow indicates direction of (+) strand synthesis
   7874..8203    +  promoter       SV40 promoter: SV40 enhancer and early promoter
   8251..8298    +  promoter       EM7 promoter: synthetic bacterial promoter&nbsp
   8317..8916    +  CDS            PuroR (fragment): puromycin N-acetyltransferase; pac from Streptomyces; confers resistance to puromycin
   8926..9051    +  CDS            ble (fragment): BLE_KLEPN - Experimental evidence at protein level: Swiss-Prot protein existence level 1. Binding protein with a strong affinity to the bleomycin family of antibiotics. Binds to CL990; an antimitotic-antibiotic compound. From Klebsiella pneumoniae.
   9046..9167    +  polyA_signal   SV40 poly(A) signal: SV40 polyadenylation signal
   9220..10080   -  CDS            AmpR: β-lactamase; bla; confers resistance to ampicillin, carbenicillin, and related antibiotics
  10083..89      -  promoter       AmpR promoter (fragment) (across the origin): bla
>Addgene plasmid #157580 | pD649-HAsp-CNTN2-COMP5AP-AviTag-9xHis | depositor full sequence | sequence record 304269 | Full Sequence
TTTCAATATTATTGAAGCATTTATCAGGGTTATTGTCTCATGAGCGGATACATATTTGAATGTATTTAGA
AAAATAAACAAATAGGGGTCAGTGTTACAACCAATTAACCAATTCTGAACATTATCGCGAGCCCATTTAT
ACCTGAATATGGCTCATAACACCCCTTGCTCATGACCAAAATCCCTTAACGTGAGTTACGCGCGCGTCGT
TCCACTGAGCGTCAGACCCCGTAGAAAAGATCAAAGGATCTTCTTGAGATCCTTTTTTTCTGCGCGTAAT
CTGCTGCTTGCAAACAAAAAAACCACCGCTACCAGCGGTGGTTTGTTTGCCGGATCAAGAGCTACCAACT
CTTTTTCCGAAGGTAACTGGCTTCAGCAGAGCGCAGATACCAAATACTGTTCTTCTAGTGTAGCCGTAGT
TAGCCCACCACTTCAAGAACTCTGTAGCACCGCCTACATACCTCGCTCTGCTAATCCTGTTACCAGTGGC
TGCTGCCAGTGGCGATAAGTCGTGTCTTACCGGGTTGGACTCAAGACGATAGTTACCGGATAAGGCGCAG
CGGTCGGGCTGAACGGGGGGTTCGTGCACACAGCCCAGCTTGGAGCGAACGACCTACACCGAACTGAGAT
ACCTACAGCGTGAGCTATGAGAAAGCGCCACGCTTCCCGAAGGGAGAAAGGCGGACAGGTATCCGGTAAG
CGGCAGGGTCGGAACAGGAGAGCGCACGAGGGAGCTTCCAGGGGGAAACGCCTGGTATCTTTATAGTCCT
GTCGGGTTTCGCCACCTCTGACTTGAGCGTCGATTTTTGTGATGCTCGTCAGGGGGGCGGAGCCTATGGA
AAAACGCCAGCAACGCGGCCTTTTTACGGTTCCTGGCCTTTTGCTGGCCTTTTGCTCACATGTTCTTTCC
TGCGTTATCCCCTGATTCTGTGGATAACCGTATTACCGCCTTTGAGTGAGCTGATACCGCTCGCCGCAGC
CGAACGACCGAGCGCAGCGAGTCAGTGAGCGAGGAAGCGGAAGGCGAGAGTAGGGAACTGCCAGGCATCA
AACTAAGCAGAAGGCCCCTGACGGATGGCCTTTTTGCGTTTCTACAAACTCTTTCTGTGTTGTAAAACGA
CGGCCAGTCTTAAGCTCGGGCCCCCTGGGCGGTTCTGATAACGAGTAATCGTTAATCCGCAAATAACGTA
AAAACCCGCTTCGGCGGGTTTTTTTATGGGGGGAGTTTAGGGAAAGAGCATTTGTCAGAATATTTAAGGG
CGCCTGTCACTTTGCTTGATATATGAGAATTATTTAACCTTATAAATGAGAAAAAAGCAACGCACTTTAA
ATAAGATACGTTGCTTTTTCGATTGATGAACACCTATAATTAAACTATTCATCTATTATTTATGATTTTT
TGTATATACAATATTTCTAGTTTGTTAAAGAGAATTAAGAAAATAAATCTCGAAAATAATAAAGGGAAAA
TCAGTTTTTGATATCAAAATTATACATGTCAACGATAATACAAAATATAATACAAACTATAAGATGTTAT
CAGTATTTATTATCATTTAGAATAAATTTTGTGTCGCCCTTAATTGTGAGCGGATAACAATTACGAGCTT
CATGCACAGTGGCGTTGACTCAATATTGGCCATTAGCCATATTATTCATTGGTTATATAGCATAAATCAA
TATTGGCTATTGGCCATTGCATACGTTGTATCTATATCATAATATGTACATTTATATTGGCTCATGTCCA
ATATGACCGCCATGTTGGCATTGATTATTGACTAGTTATTAATAGTAATCAATTACGGGGTCATTAGTTC
ATAGCCCATATATGGAGTTCCGCGTTACATAACTTACGGTAAATGGCCCGCCTGGCTGACCGCCCAACGA
CCCCCGCCCATTGACGTCAATAATGACGTATGTTCCCATAGTAACGCCAATAGGGACTTTCCATTGACGT
CAATGGGTGGAGTATTTACGGTAAACTGCCCACTTGGCAGTACATCAAGTGTATCATATGCCAAGTACGC
CCCCTATTGACGTCAATGACGGTAAATGGCCCGCCTGGCATTATGCCCAGTACATGACCTTATGGGACTT
TCCTACTTGGCAGTACATCTACGTATTAGTCATCGCTATTACCATGGTGATGCGGTTTTGGCAGTACATC
AATGGGCGTGGATAGCGGTTTGACTCACGGGGATTTCCAAGTCTCCACCCCATTGACGTCAATGGGAGTT
TGTTTTGGCACCAAAATCAACGGGACTTTCCAAAATGTCGTAACAACTCCGCCCCATTGACGCAAATGGG
CGGTAGGCGTGTACGGTGGGAGGTCTATATAAGCAGAGCTCGTTTAGTGAACCGTCAGATCGCCTGGAGA
CGCCATCCACGCTGTTTTGACCTCCATAGAAGACACCGGGACCGATCCAGCCTCCGCGGCCGGGAACGGT
GCATTGGAACGCGGATTCCCCGTGCCAAGAGTGACGTAAGTACCGCCTATAGAGTCTATAGGCCCACCCC
CTTGGCTTCGTTAGAACGCGGCTACAATTAATACATAACCTTATGTATCATACACATACGATTTAGGTGA
CACTATAGAATAACATCCACTTTGCCTTTCTCTCCACAGGTGTCCACTCCCAGGTCCAACTGCACCTCGG
TTCTATCGAAAACGCGCCTGCTAGCGCCACCATGAAGACCATCATTGCCCTGAGCTACATCTTCTGCCTG
GTGTTCGCTGCGGCCGCCTCTCAGACAACATTCGGCCCTGTGTTCGAGGACCAGCCTCTGAGCGTGCTGT
TCCCTGAGGAAAGCACCGAGGAACAGGTGCTGCTGGCCTGTAGAGCCAGAGCTTCTCCTCCTGCCACATA
CCGGTGGAAGATGAACGGCACCGAGATGAAGCTGGAACCCGGCAGCAGACACCAGCTCGTTGGCGGCAAT
CTGGTCATCATGAACCCCACAAAGGCCCAGGATGCCGGCGTGTACCAATGCCTGGCTTCTAATCCTGTGG
GCACCGTGGTGTCCAGAGAGGCTATCCTGAGATTCGGCTTCCTGCAAGAGTTCAGCAAAGAGGAACGGGA
CCCCGTCAAGGCCCATGAAGGATGGGGAGTGATGCTGCCCTGCAATCCTCCAGCTCACTACCCTGGCCTG
AGCTACAGATGGCTGCTGAACGAGTTCCCCAACTTCATCCCCACCGACGGCAGACACTTTGTGTCTCAGA
CCACCGGCAACCTGTATATCGCCAGGACCAACGCCAGCGACCTGGGCAATTATAGCTGTCTGGCCACCAG
CCACATGGACTTCAGCACCAAGAGCGTGTTCAGCAAGTTCGCCCAGCTGAATCTGGCCGCCGAGGACACC
AGACTGTTTGCCCCTAGCATCAAGGCCAGATTTCCCGCCGAGACATATGCCCTCGTGGGCCAGCAAGTGA
CCCTGGAATGTTTCGCCTTCGGCAACCCCGTGCCTAGAATCAAGTGGCGGAAGGTGGACGGCAGCCTGTC
TCCTCAATGGACAACAGCCGAGCCTACACTGCAGATCCCCAGCGTGTCCTTTGAGGACGAGGGCACATAC
GAGTGCGAGGCCGAGAATAGCAAGGGCAGAGATACCGTGCAGGGAAGAATCATCGTGCAGGCCCAGCCTG
AGTGGCTGAAAGTGATCAGCGATACCGAGGCCGACATCGGCAGCAATCTGAGATGGGGATGTGCCGCCGC
TGGCAAGCCTAGACCTACAGTTAGATGGCTGAGAAACGGCGAGCCTCTGGCCAGCCAGAACAGAGTGGAA
GTTCTGGCCGGCGACCTGCGGTTTAGCAAGCTGTCTCTGGAAGATAGCGGCATGTACCAGTGTGTGGCCG
AGAACAAGCACGGCACCATCTATGCCTCTGCCGAACTGGCTGTTCAGGCCCTGGCTCCTGACTTCAGACT
GAACCCTGTGCGGAGACTGATCCCTGCTGCTAGAGGCGGCGAGATTCTGATCCCTTGCCAGCCTAGAGCC
GCTCCTAAAGCCGTGGTGCTGTGGTCTAAGGGCACAGAGATCCTGGTCAACAGCAGCAGAGTGACCGTGA
CACCTGACGGCACCCTGATCATCCGGAACATCAGCAGATCCGATGAGGGCAAGTACACCTGTTTCGCCGA
GAACTTTATGGGCAAAGCCAACAGCACAGGCATCCTGTCTGTGCGGGATGCCACCAAGATTACACTGGCC
CCTAGCTCCGCCGACATCAACCTGGGCGATAATCTGACCCTGCAGTGCCACGCCAGCCACGATCCTACCA
TGGACCTGACCTTCACCTGGACACTGGACGACTTCCCCATCGACTTCGATAAGCCTGGCGGCCACTACAG
ACGGACCAACGTGAAAGAGACAATCGGCGATCTGACCATCCTGAATGCCCAGCTCAGACACGGCGGAAAG
TACACATGCATGGCCCAGACCGTGGTGGACAGCGCCTCTAAAGAAGCCACCGTCCTCGTTAGAGGCCCTC
CTGGACCTCCTGGCGGAGTGGTCGTTAGAGATATCGGCGACACCACCATCCAGCTGTCCTGGTCCAGGGG
CTTCGACAATCACAGCCCTATCGCCAAGTATACCCTGCAGGCTAGAACACCTCCTGCCGGCAAGTGGAAG
CAAGTGCGGACCAATCCTGCCAACATCGAGGGCAATGCCGAGACAGCTCAGGTGCTGGGACTGACCCCTT
GGATGGACTACGAGTTCAGAGTGATCGCCAGCAACATCCTCGGCACAGGCGAACCTAGCGGCCCCAGCTC
TAAGATCAGAACCAGAGAAGCCGCTCCAAGCGTGGCCCCTTCTGGTCTTTCTGGCGGAGGCGGAGCACCT
GGCGAGCTGATTGTGAATTGGACCCCTATGAGCCGCGAGTACCAGAACGGCGACGGCTTTGGCTACCTGC
TGAGCTTTAGACGGCAGGGCTCTACCCACTGGCAGACAGCAAGAGTGCCTGGCGCCGATGCTCAGTACTT
CGTGTACAGCAATGAGAGCGTGCGGCCCTACACACCCTTCGAAGTGAAGATCCGGTCCTACAACAGAAGA
GGCGACGGCCCTGAAAGCCTGACAGCCCTGGTGTATAGCGCCGAAGAGGAACCTAGAGTGGCCCCTACAA
AAGTGTGGGCCAAGGGCGTGTCCTCCAGCGAGATGAATGTGACCTGGGAGCCCGTGCAGCAGGACATGAA
TGGAATCCTGCTGGGCTACGAGATCCGGTACTGGAAGGCTGGCGACAAAGAAGCCGCCGCAGATAGAGTT
AGAACAGCCGGCCTGGATACCAGCGCCAGAGTGTCTGGACTGCACCCCAACACCAAGTACCACGTGACAG
TGCGGGCCTACAATAGAGCCGGAACAGGACCTGCCTCTCCTAGCGCCAATGCCACCACAATGAAGCCTCC
ACCTAGACGGCCTCCAGGCAACATCAGCTGGACCTTTAGCAGCAGCAGCCTGAGCATCAAGTGGGACCCT
GTGGTGCCCTTCAGAAACGAGTCTGCCGTGACCGGCTACAAGATGCTGTACCAGAATGACCTGCATCTGA
CACCCACACTGCACCTGACCGGCAAGAACTGGATCGAGATCCCCGTGCCAGAGGATATCGGCCATGCTCT
GGTGCAGATCAGGACAACAGGACCAGGCGGAGATGGAATCCCTGCCGAGGTGCACATCGTCAGAAATGGC
GGCACCAGCATGATGGGCGCGCCGGAAGATCAAGTTGATCCAAGATTGATTGATGGCAAGGGCGGATCTC
TGGAGGTGCTGTTCCAGGGACCAGGCGGAAGCGGCAATCCCGGCGGCGATCTGGCCCCCCAGATGCTGCG
CGAGCTGCAGGAGACCAATGCCGCCCTGCAGGACGTGCGCGAGCTGCTGCGCCACCGCGTGAAGGAGATC
ACCTTCCTGAAGAACACCGTGATGGAGTGCGACGCCTGCGGTATGCAGCCCTCTAGAGGCTCCGGCTCCA
TCATCCCAGTTGAGGAGGAGAACCCGGACTTCTGGAACCGCGAGGCAGCCGAGGCCCTGGGTGCCGCCAA
GAAGCTGCAGCCTGCACAGACAGCCGCCAAGAACCTCATCATCTTCCTGGGCGATGGGATGGGGGTGTCT
ACGGTGACAGCTGCCAGGATCCTAAAAGGGCAGAAGAAGGACAAACTGGGGCCTGAGATACCCCTGGCCA
TGGACCGCTTCCCATATGTGGCTCTGTCCAAGACATACAATGTAGACAAACATGTGCCAGACAGTGGAGC
CACAGCCACGGCCTACCTGTGCGGGGTCAAGGGCAACTTCCAGACCATTGGCTTGAGTGCAGCCGCCCGC
TTTAACCAGTGCAACACGACACGCGGCAACGAGGTCATCTCCGTGATGAATCGGGCCAAGAAAGCAGGGA
AGTCAGTGGGAGTGGTAACCACCACACGAGTGCAGCACGCCTCGCCAGCCGGCACCTACGCCCACACGGT
GAACCGCAACTGGTACTCGGACGCCGACGTGCCTGCCTCGGCCCGCCAGGAGGGGTGCCAGGACATCGCT
ACGCAGCTCATCTCCAACATGGACATTGACGTGATCCTAGGTGGAGGCCGAAAGTACATGTTTCGCATGG
GAACCCCAGACCCTGAGTACCCAGATGACTACAGCCAAGGTGGGACCAGGCTGGACGGGAAGAATCTGGT
GCAGGAATGGCTGGCGAAGCGCCAGGGTGCCCGGTATGTGTGGAACCGCACTGAGCTCATGCAGGCTTCC
CTGGACCCGTCTGTGACCCATCTCATGGGTCTCTTTGAGCCTGGAGACATGAAATACGAGATCCACCGAG
ACTCCACACTGGACCCCTCCCTGATGGAGATGACAGAGGCTGCCCTGCGCCTGCTGAGCAGGAACCCCCG
CGGCTTCTTCCTCTTCGTGGAGGGTGGTCGCATCGACCATGGTCATCATGAAAGCAGGGCTTACCGGGCA
CTGACTGAGACGATCATGTTCGACGACGCCATTGAGAGGGCGGGCCAGCTCACCAGCGAGGAGGACACGC
TGAGCCTCGTCACTGCCGACCACTCCCACGTCTTCTCCTTCGGAGGCTACCCCCTGCGAGGGAGCTCCAT
CTTCGGGCTGGCCCCTGGCAAGGCCCGGGACAGGAAGGCCTACACGGTCCTCCTATACGGAAACGGTCCA
GGCTATGTGCTCAAGGACGGCGCCCGGCCGGATGTTACCGAGAGCGAGAGCGGGAGCCCCGAGTATCGGC
AGCAGTCAGCAGTGCCCCTGGACGAAGAGACCCACGCAGGCGAGGACGTGGCGGTGTTCGCGCGCGGCCC
GCAGGCGCACCTGGTTCACGGCGTGCAGGAGCAGACCTTCATAGCGCACGTCATGGCCTTCGCCGCCTGC
CTGGAGCCCTACACCGCCTGCGACCTGGCGCCCCCCGCCGGCACCACCGACGCCGCGCACCCGGGTGGCG
GAGGACTGAACGACATCTTCGAGGCTCAGAAAATCGAATGGCACGAACATCACCATCACCATCACCATCA
CCATTAAGGCCGGCCTGTAGTCACTGGCACAACGCGTTACCCGGTAAGCCAATCGGGTATACACGGTCGT
CATACTGCAGACAGGGTTCTTCTACTTTGCAAGATAGTCTTGAGTAGTAAAATAAATAGATAGAGAAAAT
CAGCCTCGACTGTGCCTTCTAGTTGCCAGCCATCTGTTGTTTGCCCCTCCCCCGTGCCTTCCTTGACCCT
GGAAGGTGCCACTCCCACTGTCCTTTCCTAATAAAATGAGGAAATTGCATCACAACACTCAACCCTATCT
CGGTCTATTCTTTTGATTTATAAGGGATTTTGCCGATTTCGGCCTATTGGTTAAAAAATGAGCTGATTTA
ACAAAAATTTAACGCGAATTAATTCTGTGGAATGTGTGTCAGTTAGGGTGTGGAAAGTCCCCAGGCTCCC
CAGCAGGCAGAAGTATGCAAAGCATGCATCTCAATTAGTCAGCAACCAGGTGTGGAAAGTCCCCAGGCTC
CCCAGCAGGCAGAAGTATGCAAAGCATGCATCTCAATTAGTCAGCAACCATAGTCCCGCCCCTAACTCCG
CCCATCCCGCCCCTAACTCCGCCCAGTTCCGCCCATTCTCCGCCCCATGGCTGACTAATTTTTTTTATTT
ATGCAGAGGCCGAGGCCGCCTCTGCCTCTGAGCTATTCCAGAAGTAGTGAGGAGGCTTTTTTGGAGGCCT
AGGCTTTTGCAAAAAGCTCCCGGGAGCTTGTATATCCATTTTCGGATCTGATCAGCACGTGTTGACAATT
AATCATCGGCATAGTATATCGGCATAGTATAATACGACAAGGTGAGGAACTAAACCATGACCGAGTACAA
GCCCACGGTGCGCCTCGCCACCCGCGACGACGTCCCCAGGGCCGTACGCACCCTCGCCGCCGCGTTCGCC
GACTACCCCGCCACGCGCCACACCGTCGATCCGGACCGCCACATCGAGCGGGTCACCGAGCTGCAAGAAC
TCTTCCTCACGCGCGTCGGGCTCGACATCGGCAAGGTGTGGGTCGCGGACGACGGCGCCGCGGTGGCGGT
CTGGACCACGCCGGAGAGCGTCGAAGCGGGGGCGGTGTTCGCCGAGATCGGCCCGCGCATGGCCGAGTTG
AGCGGTTCCCGGCTGGCCGCGCAGCAACAGATGGAAGGCCTCCTGGCGCCGCACCGGCCCAAGGAGCCCG
CGTGGTTCCTGGCCACCGTCGGCGTCTCGCCCGACCACCAGGGCAAGGGTCTGGGCAGCGCCGTCGTGCT
CCCCGGAGTGGAGGCGGCCGAGCGCGCCGGGGTGCCCGCCTTCCTGGAGACATCCGCGCCCCGCAACCTC
CCCTTCTACGAGCGGCTCGGCTTCACCGTCACCGCCGACGTCGAGGTGCCCGAAGGACCGCGCACCTGGT
GCATGACCCGCAAGCCCGGTGCCTGACACGTGCTACGAGATTTCGATTCCACCGCCGCCTTCTATGAAAG
GTTGGGCTTCGGAATCGTTTTCCGGGACGCCGGCTGGATGATCCTCCAGCGCGGGGATCTCATGCTGGAG
TTCTTCGCCCACCCCAACTTGTTTATTGCAGCTTATAATGGTTACAAATAAAGCAATAGCATCACAAATT
TCACAAATAAAGCATTTTTTTCACTGCATTCTAGTTGTGGTTTGTCCAAACTCATCAATGTATCTTATCA
TGTCTGTATACCGTCGACCTCTAGCTAGAGCTTGGCGTAATCATGGTCATTACCAATGCTTAATCAGTGA
GGCACCTATCTCAGCGATCTGTCTATTTCGTTCATCCATAGTTGCCTGACTCCCCGTCGTGTAGATAACT
ACGATACGGGAGGGCTTACCATCTGGCCCCAGCGCTGCGATGATACCGCGAGAACCACGCTCACCGGCTC
CGGATTTATCAGCAATAAACCAGCCAGCCGGAAGGGCCGAGCGCAGAAGTGGTCCTGCAACTTTATCCGC
CTCCATCCAGTCTATTAATTGTTGCCGGGAAGCTAGAGTAAGTAGTTCGCCAGTTAATAGTTTGCGCAAC
GTTGTTGCCATCGCTACAGGCATCGTGGTGTCACGCTCGTCGTTTGGTATGGCTTCATTCAGCTCCGGTT
CCCAACGATCAAGGCGAGTTACATGATCCCCCATGTTGTGCAAAAAAGCGGTTAGCTCCTTCGGTCCTCC
GATCGTTGTCAGAAGTAAGTTGGCCGCAGTGTTATCACTCATGGTTATGGCAGCACTGCATAATTCTCTT
ACTGTCATGCCATCCGTAAGATGCTTTTCTGTGACTGGTGAGTACTCAACCAAGTCATTCTGAGAATAGT
GTATGCGGCGACCGAGTTGCTCTTGCCCGGCGTCAATACGGGATAATACCGCGCCACATAGCAGAACTTT
AAAAGTGCTCATCATTGGAAAACGTTCTTCGGGGCGAAAACTCTCAAGGATCTTACCGCTGTTGAGATCC
AGTTCGATGTAACCCACTCGTGCACCCAACTGATCTTCAGCATCTTTTACTTTCACCAGCGTTTCTGGGT
GAGCAAAAACAGGAAGGCAAAATGCCGCAAAAAAGGGAATAAGGGCGACACGGAAATGTTGAATACTCAT
ATTCTTCCTT
