>Addgene plasmid #157580 | pD649-HAsp-CNTN2-COMP5AP-AviTag-9xHis | depositor partial sequence | sequence record 304270 | insert (extracellular domain)
TCTCAGACAACATTCGGCCCTGTGTTCGAGGACCAGCCTCTGAGCGTGCTGTTCCCTGAGGAAAGCACCG
AGGAACAGGTGCTGCTGGCCTGTAGAGCCAGAGCTTCTCCTCCTGCCACATACCGGTGGAAGATGAACGG
CACCGAGATGAAGCTGGAACCCGGCAGCAGACACCAGCTCGTTGGCGGCAATCTGGTCATCATGAACCCC
ACAAAGGCCCAGGATGCCGGCGTGTACCAATGCCTGGCTTCTAATCCTGTGGGCACCGTGGTGTCCAGAG
AGGCTATCCTGAGATTCGGCTTCCTGCAAGAGTTCAGCAAAGAGGAACGGGACCCCGTCAAGGCCCATGA
AGGATGGGGAGTGATGCTGCCCTGCAATCCTCCAGCTCACTACCCTGGCCTGAGCTACAGATGGCTGCTG
AACGAGTTCCCCAACTTCATCCCCACCGACGGCAGACACTTTGTGTCTCAGACCACCGGCAACCTGTATA
TCGCCAGGACCAACGCCAGCGACCTGGGCAATTATAGCTGTCTGGCCACCAGCCACATGGACTTCAGCAC
CAAGAGCGTGTTCAGCAAGTTCGCCCAGCTGAATCTGGCCGCCGAGGACACCAGACTGTTTGCCCCTAGC
ATCAAGGCCAGATTTCCCGCCGAGACATATGCCCTCGTGGGCCAGCAAGTGACCCTGGAATGTTTCGCCT
TCGGCAACCCCGTGCCTAGAATCAAGTGGCGGAAGGTGGACGGCAGCCTGTCTCCTCAATGGACAACAGC
CGAGCCTACACTGCAGATCCCCAGCGTGTCCTTTGAGGACGAGGGCACATACGAGTGCGAGGCCGAGAAT
AGCAAGGGCAGAGATACCGTGCAGGGAAGAATCATCGTGCAGGCCCAGCCTGAGTGGCTGAAAGTGATCA
GCGATACCGAGGCCGACATCGGCAGCAATCTGAGATGGGGATGTGCCGCCGCTGGCAAGCCTAGACCTAC
AGTTAGATGGCTGAGAAACGGCGAGCCTCTGGCCAGCCAGAACAGAGTGGAAGTTCTGGCCGGCGACCTG
CGGTTTAGCAAGCTGTCTCTGGAAGATAGCGGCATGTACCAGTGTGTGGCCGAGAACAAGCACGGCACCA
TCTATGCCTCTGCCGAACTGGCTGTTCAGGCCCTGGCTCCTGACTTCAGACTGAACCCTGTGCGGAGACT
GATCCCTGCTGCTAGAGGCGGCGAGATTCTGATCCCTTGCCAGCCTAGAGCCGCTCCTAAAGCCGTGGTG
CTGTGGTCTAAGGGCACAGAGATCCTGGTCAACAGCAGCAGAGTGACCGTGACACCTGACGGCACCCTGA
TCATCCGGAACATCAGCAGATCCGATGAGGGCAAGTACACCTGTTTCGCCGAGAACTTTATGGGCAAAGC
CAACAGCACAGGCATCCTGTCTGTGCGGGATGCCACCAAGATTACACTGGCCCCTAGCTCCGCCGACATC
AACCTGGGCGATAATCTGACCCTGCAGTGCCACGCCAGCCACGATCCTACCATGGACCTGACCTTCACCT
GGACACTGGACGACTTCCCCATCGACTTCGATAAGCCTGGCGGCCACTACAGACGGACCAACGTGAAAGA
GACAATCGGCGATCTGACCATCCTGAATGCCCAGCTCAGACACGGCGGAAAGTACACATGCATGGCCCAG
ACCGTGGTGGACAGCGCCTCTAAAGAAGCCACCGTCCTCGTTAGAGGCCCTCCTGGACCTCCTGGCGGAG
TGGTCGTTAGAGATATCGGCGACACCACCATCCAGCTGTCCTGGTCCAGGGGCTTCGACAATCACAGCCC
TATCGCCAAGTATACCCTGCAGGCTAGAACACCTCCTGCCGGCAAGTGGAAGCAAGTGCGGACCAATCCT
GCCAACATCGAGGGCAATGCCGAGACAGCTCAGGTGCTGGGACTGACCCCTTGGATGGACTACGAGTTCA
GAGTGATCGCCAGCAACATCCTCGGCACAGGCGAACCTAGCGGCCCCAGCTCTAAGATCAGAACCAGAGA
AGCCGCTCCAAGCGTGGCCCCTTCTGGTCTTTCTGGCGGAGGCGGAGCACCTGGCGAGCTGATTGTGAAT
TGGACCCCTATGAGCCGCGAGTACCAGAACGGCGACGGCTTTGGCTACCTGCTGAGCTTTAGACGGCAGG
GCTCTACCCACTGGCAGACAGCAAGAGTGCCTGGCGCCGATGCTCAGTACTTCGTGTACAGCAATGAGAG
CGTGCGGCCCTACACACCCTTCGAAGTGAAGATCCGGTCCTACAACAGAAGAGGCGACGGCCCTGAAAGC
CTGACAGCCCTGGTGTATAGCGCCGAAGAGGAACCTAGAGTGGCCCCTACAAAAGTGTGGGCCAAGGGCG
TGTCCTCCAGCGAGATGAATGTGACCTGGGAGCCCGTGCAGCAGGACATGAATGGAATCCTGCTGGGCTA
CGAGATCCGGTACTGGAAGGCTGGCGACAAAGAAGCCGCCGCAGATAGAGTTAGAACAGCCGGCCTGGAT
ACCAGCGCCAGAGTGTCTGGACTGCACCCCAACACCAAGTACCACGTGACAGTGCGGGCCTACAATAGAG
CCGGAACAGGACCTGCCTCTCCTAGCGCCAATGCCACCACAATGAAGCCTCCACCTAGACGGCCTCCAGG
CAACATCAGCTGGACCTTTAGCAGCAGCAGCCTGAGCATCAAGTGGGACCCTGTGGTGCCCTTCAGAAAC
GAGTCTGCCGTGACCGGCTACAAGATGCTGTACCAGAATGACCTGCATCTGACACCCACACTGCACCTGA
CCGGCAAGAACTGGATCGAGATCCCCGTGCCAGAGGATATCGGCCATGCTCTGGTGCAGATCAGGACAAC
AGGACCAGGCGGAGATGGAATCCCTGCCGAGGTGCACATCGTCAGAAATGGCGGCACCAGCATGATG
